Addgene plasmid #70231: pGZ108 (pFA6a-3FLAG-MNase-kanMX6)
Purpose: ChEC-tagging vector encoding a short linker and aa 83-231 of Mnase in pFA6a-3HA-kanMX6 replacing the 3xHA tag. These vectors retain compatibility with the F2/R1 primer pairs commonly used for epitope
Depositing lab: Steven Henikoff. Depositing organization: Fred Hutchinson Cancer Center. Publication: ChEC-seq kinetics discriminates transcription factor binding sites by DNA sequence and shape in vivo. Zentner GE, Kasinathan S, Xin B, Rohs R, Henikoff S. Nat Commun. 2015 Oct 22;6:8733. doi: 10.1038/ncomms9733. PubMed 26490019.
Backbone
  Vector backbone: pFA6a-3HA-kanMX6
  Modifications to backbone: The 3HA coding sequencing was dropped out of backbone with AscI and PacI and replaced with 3FLAG-MNase.
  Vector type: Yeast genomic targeting
  Selectable markers: Neomycin (select with G418) ; KanR
Growth in bacteria
  Bacterial resistance: Ampicillin, 100 μg/mL
  Growth temperature: 37°C
  Growth strain: DH10B
  Copy number: Unknown
Gene/Insert
  Gene/Insert name: 3xFLAG tag and aa 83-231 of Mnase (alt names: ChEC-tagging vector; 3FLAG-MNase)
  Insert size (bp): 525
Terms and licenses: Academic/Nonprofit Terms; Industry Terms: Not Available to Industry
How to cite: pGZ108 (pFA6a-3FLAG-MNase-kanMX6) was a gift from Steven Henikoff (Addgene plasmid # 70231 ; http://n2t.net/addgene:70231 ; RRID:Addgene_70231)
