[The description below was written by a language model from this plasmid's Addgene catalogue record and pLannotate feature annotations shown in this document.]
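Description:
pGZ108 (pFA6a-3FLAG-MNase-kanMX6) is a yeast genomic targeting plasmid of the pFA6a family, used as a PCR template for C-terminal tagging of endogenous genes rather than as a vector maintained in yeast; the feature table shows no yeast replication origin. It was made from pFA6a-3HA-kanMX6 by excising the 3xHA coding sequence with AscI and PacI and inserting a 525 bp cassette encoding a 3xFLAG epitope, a short linker and residues 83-231 of micrococcal nuclease (MNase). The annotation identifies this nuclease as the Staphylococcus aureus nuc product, which cleaves both DNA and RNA. The annotation software detects only a partial 2xFLAG match just upstream of the nuclease coding region, whereas the catalogue entry describes the tag as 3xFLAG.

The tag module has no promoter of its own, because it is meant to be fused in frame to the 3' end of a chromosomal open reading frame. It is followed by the S. cerevisiae ADH1 terminator and then by the kanMX marker, which allows selection of integrants with G418. The record notes that the plasmid remains compatible with the F2/R1 primer pairs widely used for epitope tagging with this vector series, so existing targeting primers can amplify the tag-plus-marker unit for homologous recombination. In E. coli the plasmid is propagated through a high-copy ColE1/pUC-type origin with ampicillin resistance (AmpR). Flanking T7 and SP6 promoters and small lacI, rop and bom fragments are backbone remnants.

The intended application is ChEC-seq (chromatin endogenous cleavage with sequencing). A transcription factor or other chromatin protein fused to MNase cuts DNA near its binding sites, and these sites are then mapped genome-wide. The FLAG epitope also allows the fusion protein to be detected.
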