Features (pLannotate 1.2.2; 12 found; start..end, strand, type, name):
    105..129     +  CDS            2xFLAG (fragment): two tandem FLAG® epitope tags
    132..581     +  CDS            nuc (fragment): NUC_STAAC - Experimental evidence at protein level: Swiss-Prot protein existence level 1. Enzyme that catalyzes the hydrolysis of both DNA and RNA at the 5' position of the phosphodiester bond. From Staphylococcus aureus (strain COL).
    609..796     +  terminator     ADH1 terminator: S. cerevisiae ADH1; transcription terminator for the S. cerevisiae alcohol dehydrogenase 1 (ADH1) gene
    871..2227    +  gene           kanMX: yeast selectable marker conferring kanamycin resistance (Wach et al., 1994)
   2332..2350    -  promoter       T7 promoter: promoter for bacteriophage T7 RNA polymerase
   2372..2425    -  CDS            lacI (fragment): lac repressor; lacI; The lac repressor binds to the lac operator to inhibit transcription in E. coli. This inhibition can be relieved by adding lactose or isopropyl-β-D-thiogalactopyranoside (IPTG).
   2608..3196    -  rep_origin     ori: high-copy-number ColE1/pMB1/pBR322/pUC origin of replication
   3367..4227    -  CDS            AmpR: β-lactamase; bla; confers resistance to ampicillin, carbenicillin, and related antibiotics
   4228..4332    -  promoter       AmpR promoter: bla
   4427..4462    +  CDS            rop (fragment): Rop protein, which maintains plasmids at low copy number; rop
   4564..4615    +  misc_feature   bom (fragment): basis of mobility region from pBR322
   4678..2       +  promoter       SP6 promoter (across the origin): promoter for bacteriophage SP6 RNA polymerase
>Addgene plasmid #70231 | pGZ108 (pFA6a-3FLAG-MNase-kanMX6) | depositor full sequence | sequence record 129162 | pGZ108 (pFA6a-3FLAG-MNase-kanMX6) sequence 4694 bps
GAACGCGGCCGCCAGCTGAAGCTTCGTACGCTGCAGGTCGACGGATCCCCGGGTTAATTAAAGATTACAA
GGATCACGATGGCGATTACAAGGATCACGATATCGATTACAAGGATGATGATGATAAGGCGGCCGCCACC
AGTACCAAGAAGCTGCACAAGGAGCCCGCCACCCTGATCAAGGCCATAGATGGCGATACCGTGAAGCTGA
TGTATAAGGGCCAGCCCATGACCTTCCGCCTGCTGCTGGTGGATACCCCCGAGACCAAGCACCCGAAAAA
GGGCGTGGAAAAGTACGGACCCGAGGCCAGCGCCTTCACAAAAAAGATGGTGGAGAACGCCAAGAAAATC
GAGGTGGAGTTCGATAAAGGCCAACGCACCGATAAGTATGGACGCGGTCTGGCCTACATCTACGCCGACG
GCAAAATGGTGAACGAGGCCCTGGTGCGGCAGGGACTGGCCAAGGTGGCGTACGTGTACAAGCCCAACAA
CACCCACGAGCAGCACCTGCGCAAGAGCGAGGCTCAGGCAAAGAAGGAGAAACTGAACATCTGGAGTGAG
GATAACGCCGATAGCGGCCAGTAGTAGAGGCGCGCCACTTCTAAATAAGCGAATTTCTTATGATTTATGA
TTTTTATTATTAAATAAGTTATAAAAAAAATAAGTGTATACAAATTTTAAAGTGACTCTTAGGTTTTAAA
ACGAAAATTCTTATTCTTGAGTAACTCTTTCCTGTAGGTCAGGTTGCTTTCTCAGGTATAGTATGAGGTC
GCTCTTATTGACCACACCTCTACCGGCAGATCCGCTAGGGATAACAGGGTAATATAGATCTGTTTAGCTT
GCCTCGTCCCCGCCGGGTCACCCGGCCAGCGACATGGAGGCCCAGAATACCCTCCTTGACAGTCTTGACG
TGCGCAGCTCAGGGGCATGATGTGACTGTCGCCCGTACATTTAGCCCATACATCCCCATGTATAATCATT
TGCATCCATACATTTTGATGGCCGCACGGCGCGAAGCAAAAATTACGGCTCCTCGCTGCAGACCTGCGAG
CAGGGAAACGCTCCCCTCACAGACGCGTTGAATTGTCCCCACGCCGCGCCCCTGTAGAGAAATATAAAAG
GTTAGGATTTGCCACTGAGGTTCTTCTTTCATATACTTCCTTTTAAAATCTTGCTAGGATACAGTTCTCA
CATCACATCCGAACATAAACAACCATGGGTAAGGAAAAGACTCACGTTTCGAGGCCGCGATTAAATTCCA
ACATGGATGCTGATTTATATGGGTATAAATGGGCTCGCGATAATGTCGGGCAATCAGGTGCGACAATCTA
TCGATTGTATGGGAAGCCCGATGCGCCAGAGTTGTTTCTGAAACATGGCAAAGGTAGCGTTGCCAATGAT
GTTACAGATGAGATGGTCAGACTAAACTGGCTGACGGAATTTATGCCTCTTCCGACCATCAAGCATTTTA
TCCGTACTCCTGATGATGCATGGTTACTCACCACTGCGATCCCCGGCAAAACAGCATTCCAGGTATTAGA
AGAATATCCTGATTCAGGTGAAAATATTGTTGATGCGCTGGCAGTGTTCCTGCGCCGGTTGCATTCGATT
CCTGTTTGTAATTGTCCTTTTAACAGCGATCGCGTATTTCGTCTCGCTCAGGCGCAATCACGAATGAATA
ACGGTTTGGTTGATGCGAGTGATTTTGATGACGAGCGTAATGGCTGGCCTGTTGAACAAGTCTGGAAAGA
AATGCATAAGCTTTTGCCATTCTCACCGGATTCAGTCGTCACTCATGGTGATTTCTCACTTGATAACCTT
ATTTTTGACGAGGGGAAATTAATAGGTTGTATTGATGTTGGACGAGTCGGAATCGCAGACCGATACCAGG
ATCTTGCCATCCTATGGAACTGCCTCGGTGAGTTTTCTCCTTCATTACAGAAACGGCTTTTTCAAAAATA
TGGTATTGATAATCCTGATATGAATAAATTGCAGTTTCATTTGATGCTCGATGAGTTTTTCTAATCAGTA
CTGACAATAAAAAGATTCTTGTTTTCAAGAACTTGTCATTTGTATAGTTTTTTTATATTGTAGTTGTTCT
ATTTTAATCAAATGTTAGCGTGATTTATATTTTTTTTCGCCTCGACATCATCTGCCCAGATGCGAAGTTA
AGTGCGCAGAAAGTAATATCATGCGTCAATCGTATGTGAATGCTGGTCGCTATACTGCTGTCGATTCGAT
ACTAACGCCGCCATCCAGTTTAAACGAGCTCGAATTCATCGATGATATCAGATCCACTAGTGGCCTATGC
GGCCGCGGATCTGCCGGTCTCCCTATAGTGAGTCGTATTAATTTCGATAAGCCAGGTTAACCTGCATTAA
TGAATCGGCCAACGCGCGGGGAGAGGCGGTTTGCGTATTGGGCGCTCTTCCGCTTCCTCGCTCACTGACT
CGCTGCGCTCGGTCGTTCGGCTGCGGCGAGCGGTATCAGCTCACTCAAAGGCGGTAATACGGTTATCCAC
AGAATCAGGGGATAACGCAGGAAAGAACATGTGAGCAAAAGGCCAGCAAAAGGCCAGGAACCGTAAAAAG
GCCGCGTTGCTGGCGTTTTTCCATAGGCTCCGCCCCCCTGACGAGCATCACAAAAATCGACGCTCAAGTC
AGAGGTGGCGAAACCCGACAGGACTATAAAGATACCAGGCGTTTCCCCCTGGAAGCTCCCTCGTGCGCTC
TCCTGTTCCGACCCTGCCGCTTACCGGATACCTGTCCGCCTTTCTCCCTTCGGGAAGCGTGGCGCTTTCT
CAATGCTCACGCTGTAGGTATCTCAGTTCGGTGTAGGTCGTTCGCTCCAAGCTGGGCTGTGTGCACGAAC
CCCCCGTTCAGCCCGACCGCTGCGCCTTATCCGGTAACTATCGTCTTGAGTCCAACCCGGTAAGACACGA
CTTATCGCCACTGGCAGCAGCCACTGGTAACAGGATTAGCAGAGCGAGGTATGTAGGCGGTGCTACAGAG
TTCTTGAAGTGGTGGCCTAACTACGGCTACACTAGAAGGACAGTATTTGGTATCTGCGCTCTGCTGAAGC
CAGTTACCTTCGGAAAAAGAGTTGGTAGCTCTTGATCCGGCAAACAAACCACCGCTGGTAGCGGTGGTTT
TTTTGTTTGCAAGCAGCAGATTACGCGCAGAAAAAAAGGATCTCAAGAAGATCCTTTGATCTTTTCTACG
GGGTCTGACGCTCAGTGGAACGAAAACTCACGTTAAGGGATTTTGGTCATGAGATTATCAAAAAGGATCT
TCACCTAGATCCTTTTAAATTAAAAATGAAGTTTTAAATCAATCTAAAGTATATATGAGTAAACTTGGTC
TGACAGTTACCAATGCTTAATCAGTGAGGCACCTATCTCAGCGATCTGTCTATTTCGTTCATCCATAGTT
GCCTGACTCCCCGTCGTGTAGATAACTACGATACGGGAGGGCTTACCATCTGGCCCCAGTGCTGCAATGA
TACCGCGAGACCCACGCTCACCGGCTCCAGATTTATCAGCAATAAACCAGCCAGCCGGAAGGGCCGAGCG
CAGAAGTGGTCCTGCAACTTTATCCGCCTCCATCCAGTCTATTAATTGTTGCCGGGAAGCTAGAGTAAGT
AGTTCGCCAGTTAATAGTTTGCGCAACGTTGTTGCCATTGCTACAGGCATCGTGGTGTCACGCTCGTCGT
TTGGTATGGCTTCATTCAGCTCCGGTTCCCAACGATCAAGGCGAGTTACATGATCCCCCATGTTGTGCAA
AAAAGCGGTTAGCTCCTTCGGTCCTCCGATCGTTGTCAGAAGTAAGTTGGCCGCAGTGTTATCACTCATG
GTTATGGCAGCACTGCATAATTCTCTTACTGTCATGCCATCCGTAAGATGCTTTTCTGTGACTGGTGAGT
ACTCAACCAAGTCATTCTGAGAATAGTGTATGCGGCGACCGAGTTGCTCTTGCCCGGCGTCAATACGGGA
TAATACCGCGCCACATAGCAGAACTTTAAAAGTGCTCATCATTGGAAAACGTTCTTCGGGGCGAAAACTC
TCAAGGATCTTACCGCTGTTGAGATCCAGTTCGATGTAACCCACTCGTGCACCCAACTGATCTTCAGCAT
CTTTTACTTTCACCAGCGTTTCTGGGTGAGCAAAAACAGGAAGGCAAAATGCCGCAAAAAAGGGAATAAG
GGCGACACGGAAATGTTGAATACTCATACTCTTCCTTTTTCAATATTATTGAAGCATTTATCAGGGTTAT
TGTCTCATGAGCGGATACATATTTGAATGTATTTAGAAAAATAAACAAATAGGGGTTCCGCGCACATTTC
CCCGAAAAGTGCCACCTGACGTCTAAGAAACCATTATTATCATGACATTAACCTATAAAAATAGGCGTAT
CACGAGGCCCTTTCGTCTCGCGCGTTTCGGTGATGACGGTGAAAACCTCTGACACATGCAGCTCCCGGAG
ACGGTCACAGCTTGTCTGTAAGCGGATGCCGGGAGCAGACAAGCCCGTCAGGGCGCGTCAGCGGGTGTTG
GCGGGTGTCGGGGCTGGCTTAACTATGCGGCATCAGAGCAGATTGTACTGAGAGTGCACCATATGGACAT
ATTGTCGTTAGAACGCGGCTACAATTAATACATAACCTTATGTATCATACACATACGATTTAGGTGACAC
TATA
