>Addgene plasmid #70231 | pGZ108 (pFA6a-3FLAG-MNase-kanMX6) | addgene partial sequence | sequence record 129160 | SP6 5'-ATTTAGGTGACACTATAG-3'
CGCTGCAGGTCGACGGATCCCCGGGTTAATTAAAGATTACAAGGATCACGATGGCGATTACAAGGATCAC
GATATCGATTACAAGGATGATGATGATAAGGCGGCCGCCACCAGTACCAAGAAGCTGCACAAGGAGCCCG
CCACCCTGATCAAGGCCATAGATGGCGATACCGTGAAGCTGATGTATAAGGGCCAGCCCATGACCTTCCG
CCTGCTGCTGGTGGATACCCCCGAGACCAAGCACCCGAAAAAGGGCGTGGAAAAGTACGGACCCGAGGCC
AGCGCCTTCACAAAAAAGATGGTGGAGAACGCCAAGAAAATCGAGGTGGAGTTCGATAAAGGCCAACGCA
CCGATAAGTATGGACGCGGTCTGGCCTACATCTACGCCGACGGCAAAATGGTGAACGAGGCCCTGGTGCG
GCAGGGACTGGCCAAGGTGGCGTACGTGTACAAGCCCAACAACACCCACGAGCAGCACCTGCGCAAGAGC
GAGGCTCAGGCAAAGAAGGAGAAACTGAACATCTGGAGTGAGGATAACGCCGATAGCGGCCAGTAGTAGA
GGCGCGCCACTTCTAAATAAGCGAATTTCTTATGATTTATGATTTTTATTATTAAATAAGTTATAAAAAA
AATAAGTGTATACAAATTTTAAAGTGACTCTTAGGTTTTAAAACGAAAATTCTTATTCTTGAGTAACTCT
TTCCTGTAGGTCAGGTTGCTTTCTCAGGTATAGTATGAGGTCGCTCTTATTGACCACACCTCTACCGGCA
GATCCGCTAGGGATAACAGGGTAATATAGATCTGTTTAGCTTGCCTCGTCCCCGCCGGGTCACCCGGCCA
GCGACATGGAGGCCCAGAATACCCTCCTTGACAGTCTTGACGTGCGCAGCTC
