>Addgene plasmid #70231 | pGZ108 (pFA6a-3FLAG-MNase-kanMX6) | addgene partial sequence | sequence record 129161 | T7 5'-TAATACGACTCACTATAGGG-3'
CACTAGTGGATCTGATATCATCGATGAATTCGAGCTCGTTTAAACTGGATGGCGGCGTTAGTATCGAATC
GACAGCAGTATAGCGACCAGCATTCACATACGATTGACGCATGATATTACTTTCTGCGCACTTAACTTCG
CATCTGGGCAGATGATGTCGAGGCGAAAAAAAATATAAATCACGCTAACATTTGATTAAAATAGAACAAC
TACAATATAAAAAAACTATACAAATGACAAGTTCTTGAAAACAAGAATCTTTTTATTGTCAGTACTGATT
AGAAAAACTCATCGAGCATCAAATGAAACTGCAATTTATTCATATCAGGATTATCAATACCATATTTTTG
AAAAAGCCGTTTCTGTAATGAAGGAGAAAACTCACCGAGGCAGTTCCATAGGATGGCAAGATCCTGGTAT
CGGTCTGCGATTCCGACTCGTCCAACATCAATACAACCTATTAATTTCCCCTCGTCAAAAATAAGGTTAT
CAAGTGAGAAATCACCATGAGTGACGACTGAATCCGGTGAGAATGGCAAAAGCTTATGCATTTCTTTCCA
GACTTGTTCAACAGGCCAGCCATTACGCTCGTCATCAAAATCACTCGCATCAACCAAACCGTTATTCATT
CGTGATTGCGCCTGAGCGAGACGAAATACGCGATCGCTGTTAAAAGGACAATTACAAACAGGAATCGAAT
GCAACCGGCGCAGGAACACTGCCAGCGCATCAACAATATTTTCACCTGAATCAGGATATTCTTCTAATAC
CTGGAATGCTGTTTTGCCGGGGATCGCAGTGGTGAGTAACCATGCATCATCAGGAGTACGGATAAAATGC
TTGATGGTCGGA
